>Addgene plasmid #17631 | pGST2-Ub CPS (8-16) | addgene partial sequence | sequence record 23582 | 5GEX
GNATCTCAAATCGATCGACCGAAAACCTGTATTTTCAGGGCGCCATGGGATCCATGCAAATTTTTGTCAA
GACTTTGACTGGTAAGACCATCACTTTGGAAGTTGAATCTTCTGACACTATTGACAATGTCAAGTCAAAG
ATTCAAGACAAGGAAGGTATCCCACCTGACCAACAAAGATTGATCTTTGCTGGTAAGCAATTGGAAGACG
GTAGAACCTTGTCTGACTACAACATTCAAAAAGAATCCACTTTGCACTTAGTCTTGAGATTGAGAGGTGG
TAAAGCGCCGCGCAAAAGCCTGTGGTGTTGAGAATTCAAAGGCCTACGTCGACGAGCTCACTAGTCGCGG
CCGCTTTCGAATCTAGAGCCTGCAGTCTCGAGCGGCCGCATCGTGACTGACTGACGATCTGCCTCGCGCG
TTTCGGTGATGACGGTGAAAACCTCTGACACATGCAGCTCCCGGAGACGGTCACAGCTTGTCTGTAAGCG
GATGCCGGGAGCAGACAAGCCCGTCAGGGCGCGTCAGCGGGTGTTGGCGGGTGTCGGGGCGCAGCCATGA
CCCAGTCACGTAGCGATAGCGGAGTGTATAATTCTTGAAGACGAAAGGGCCTCGTGATACGCCTATTTTT
ATAGGTTAATGTCATGATAATAATGGTTTCTTAGACGTCAGGTGGCACTTTTCGGGGAAATGTGCGCGGA
ACCCCTATTTGTTTATTTTTCTAAATACATTCAAATATGTATCCGCTCATGAGACAATAACCCTGATAAT
GTTCCTTATTTTGAAAAGTNGGATTTGATTTCCACTTTCCGNNCCCCTNTNCCTTTTGNGNATTTGCCTC
TGTTTGCCCCNAANC
