[The description below was written by a language model from this plasmid's Addgene catalogue record.]
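Description:
pGST2-Ub CPS (8-16) is a bacterial expression plasmid built on the parallel GST2 backbone (about 5 kb without insert). According to the depositor's comments, this backbone is a pGEX4T1 derivative in which the original polylinker was replaced with the polylinker from the baculovirus expression plasmid pFastBac. It is maintained in E. coli as a high-copy plasmid under ampicillin selection. No feature table accompanies the record, so the promoter, origin of replication and any protease cleavage site between tag and insert are not stated. pGEX-family vectors generally drive expression from an IPTG-inducible tac promoter, but this is not confirmed here for this construct.

The insert, cloned by restriction enzyme methods, is named Ub CPS (8-16), with the alternative name Ubi1. It is linked to the budding yeast gene RPL40A (UBI1), which encodes ubiquitin as a fusion to a ribosomal protein. The name suggests ubiquitin joined to a short segment, residues 8 to 16, of a protein abbreviated CPS, but the record does not define CPS or describe the junction, so this reading is an inference. The backbone supplies an N-terminal glutathione S-transferase tag, so the product is a GST fusion that can be purified on glutathione resin or used as immobilised bait.

The associated publication concerns the structural basis of ubiquitin recognition and autoubiquitination by Rabex-5. The plasmid therefore most plausibly serves to produce recombinant GST-tagged ubiquitin fusion protein for in vitro binding or biochemical assays, although the record does not state its specific experimental role.
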