Addgene plasmid #17631: pGST2-Ub CPS (8-16)
Depositing lab: James Hurley. Depositing organization: National Institute of Diabetes & Digestive & Kidney Diseases (NIDDK). Publication: Structural basis for ubiquitin recognition and autoubiquitination by Rabex-5. Lee S, Tsai YC, Mattera R, Smith WJ, Kostelansky MS, Weissman AM, Bonifacino JS, Hurley JH. Nat Struct Mol Biol. 2006 Mar . 13(3):264-71. 10.1038/nsmb1064 PubMed 16462746.
Backbone
  Vector backbone: parallel GST2
  Backbone size w/o insert (bp): 5000
  Vector type: Bacterial Expression
Growth in bacteria
  Bacterial resistance: Ampicillin, 100 μg/mL
  Growth temperature: 37°C
  Growth strain: DH5alpha
  Copy number: High Copy
Gene/Insert
  Gene/Insert name: Ub CPS (8-16) (alt name: Ubi1)
  Species: S. cerevisiae (budding yeast)
  Entrez Gene: RPL40A (a.k.a. YIL148W, CEP52A, UB11, UBI1)
  Tag / fusion protein: GST (N terminal on backbone)
  Cloning method: Restriction Enzyme
  Sequencing primers: 5′ pGEX5'
Terms and licenses: Academic/Nonprofit Terms; Industry Terms: Not Available to Industry
Depositor comments: The vector backbone, parallel GST2, was made by replacing the polylinker of pGEX4T1 with the polylinker isolated from the baculovirus expression plasmid pFastBac (see PMID: 10024467).
How to cite: pGST2-Ub CPS (8-16) was a gift from James Hurley (Addgene plasmid # 17631 ; http://n2t.net/addgene:17631 ; RRID:Addgene_17631)
